Addgene plasmid #54835: mMaroon-C1
Purpose: (Empty Backbone) Localization: C1 Cloning Vector, Excitation: 610, Emission: 652
Depositing lab: Michael Davidson. Depositing organization: Florida State University, Tallahassee.
Backbone
  Vector backbone: mMaroon-C1
  Backbone size (bp): 4750
  Vector type: Mammalian Expression
  Selectable markers: Neomycin (select with G418)
  Tag / fusion protein: mMaroon (N terminal on backbone)
Growth in bacteria
  Bacterial resistance: Kanamycin, 50 μg/mL
  Growth temperature: 37°C
  Growth strain: DH5alpha
  Copy number: High Copy
Gene/Insert
  Gene/Insert name: None
  Tag / fusion protein: mMaroon (N terminal on backbone)
Terms and licenses: Academic/Nonprofit Terms; Industry Terms
Depositor comments: . Excitation = 610; Emission = 652
How to cite: mMaroon-C1 was a gift from Michael Davidson (Addgene plasmid # 54835 ; http://n2t.net/addgene:54835 ; RRID:Addgene_54835)
