[The description below was written by a language model from this plasmid's Addgene catalogue record and pLannotate feature annotations shown in this document.]
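Description:
mMaroon-C1 is an empty mammalian expression backbone of about 4.75 kb, built in the familiar "C1" fluorescent-protein cloning format. It is used to make fusions in which the far-red fluorescent protein mMaroon sits at the N terminus of a protein of interest. Expression is driven by the human cytomegalovirus immediate-early enhancer and promoter. These are followed by the mMaroon1 coding sequence, a monomeric, constitutively fluorescent far-red protein derived from Entacmaea quadricolor, with recorded excitation and emission at 610 and 652 nm. A multiple cloning site lies directly downstream of the fluorescent protein, so a gene inserted in frame is expressed as an mMaroon-tagged fusion. An SV40 polyadenylation signal terminates the transcript. The short "large T antigen" fragment annotated just before it is most likely part of that SV40 terminator region rather than a functional element. No insert is present in the deposited plasmid.

The plasmid is propagated in E. coli at high copy from a ColE1/pUC-type origin and also carries an f1 origin for single-stranded DNA production. A single Tn5 aminoglycoside phosphotransferase gene (NeoR/KanR) provides both selections. A bacterial bla-type promoter drives it for kanamycin resistance in bacteria, and the SV40 enhancer/early promoter, paired with an HSV TK polyadenylation signal, drives it for G418 selection of stable mammalian lines. The small ble and bGH poly(A) fragments in the feature table appear to be partial matches or remnants, not working parts. Typical use is live-cell or fixed-cell imaging of protein localization in the far-red channel. The unmodified vector can also serve as a source of untagged mMaroon expression.
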