Features (pLannotate 1.2.2; 14 found; start..end, strand, type, name):
     77..380     +  enhancer       CMV enhancer: human cytomegalovirus immediate early enhancer
    381..584     +  promoter       CMV promoter: human cytomegalovirus (CMV) immediate early promoter
    629..1360    +  CDS            mMaroon1: mMaroon1 is a basic (constitutively fluorescent) far red fluorescent protein published in 2016, derived from Entacmaea quadricolor. It is reported to be a rapidly-maturing monomer with high acid sensitivity.
   1361..1426    +  misc_feature   MCS: multiple cloning site
   1443..1527    +  CDS            large T antigen (fragment): large T antigen from SV40 (simian virus 40)
   1550..1671    +  polyA_signal   SV40 poly(A) signal: SV40 polyadenylation signal
   1705..2133    -  rep_origin     f1 ori (sequence partly withheld): f1 bacteriophage origin of replication; arrow indicates direction of (+) strand synthesis
   2160..2264    +  promoter       AmpR promoter: bla
   2266..2623    +  promoter       SV40 promoter: SV40 enhancer and early promoter
   2658..3452    +  CDS            NeoR/KanR: aminoglycoside phosphotransferase from Tn5; aph(3')-II (or nptII); confers resistance to neomycin, kanamycin, and G418 (Geneticin®)
   3473..3625    +  CDS            ble (fragment): BLE_KLEPN - Experimental evidence at protein level: Swiss-Prot protein existence level 1. Binding protein with a strong affinity to the bleomycin family of antibiotics. Binds to CL990; an antimitotic-antibiotic compound. From Klebsiella pneumoniae.
   3684..3731    +  polyA_signal   HSV TK poly(A) signal: herpes simplex virus thymidine kinase polyadenylation signal (Cole and Stacy, 1985)
   3822..3838    -  polyA_signal   bGH poly(A) signal (fragment): bovine growth hormone polyadenylation signal
   4060..4648    +  rep_origin     ori: high-copy-number ColE1/pMB1/pBR322/pUC origin of replication
>Addgene plasmid #54835 | mMaroon-C1 | addgene full sequence | sequence record 256278 | Addgene NGS Result
TATTACCGCCATGCATTAGTTATTAATAGTAATCAATTACGGGGTCATTAGTTCATAGCCCATATATGGA
GTTCCGCGTTACATAACTTACGGTAAATGGCCCGCCTGGCTGACCGCCCAACGACCCCCGCCCATTGACG
TCAATAATGACGTATGTTCCCATAGTAACGCCAATAGGGACTTTCCATTGACGTCAATGGGTGGAGTATT
TACGGTAAACTGCCCACTTGGCAGTACATCAAGTGTATCATATGCCAAGTACGCCCCCTATTGACGTCAA
TGACGGTAAATGGCCCGCCTGGCATTATGCCCAGTACATGACCTTATGGGACTTTCCTACTTGGCAGTAC
ATCTACGTATTAGTCATCGCTATTACCATGGTGATGCGGTTTTGGCAGTACATCAATGGGCGTGGATAGC
GGTTTGACTCACGGGGATTTCCAAGTCTCCACCCCATTGACGTCAATGGGAGTTTGTTTTGGCACCAAAA
TCAACGGGACTTTCCAAAATGTCGTAACAACTCCGCCCCATTGACGCAAATGGGCGGTAGGCGTGTACGG
TGGGAGGTCTATATAAGCAGAGCTGGTTTAGTGAACCGTCAGATCCGCTAGCGCTACCGGTCGCCACCAT
GGTGAGCAAGGGCGAGGAGCTGATCAAGGAGAACATGCACACCAAGCTGTACCTGACAGGCACCGTGAAC
AACCACTACTTCGAATGCACCGCCGAAGGGGAGGGCAAGCCCTACGAGGGCACCCAGACCAACAGGATCA
AGGTGGTGCGCGGAGGCCCCCTGCCGTTCGCATTCGACATCCTGGCCCCCTGCTTTATGTACGGGAGCAA
GACCTTCATTAACCATCCACCTGACATTCCCGATTATTTTAAGCAGTCCTTCCCTGAGGGCTTCACATGG
GAGAGAACCACCGTTTACGAAGACGGGGGCACACTCACTGCTACACAGGACACCAGCCTCCAGGACGGCT
GCCTGATCTACAACGTCCAAGTCAGAGGGGAGAACTTCCCATCCAACGGCCCTGTGATGCAGAAGAAAAC
ACTCGGCTGGGAGGCCAGTACCGAGACCCTGTACCCCGCTGACGGCAGCCTGGAAGGCAGACTGGACTGG
GCCCTGAAGCTCGTGGGCGGGGGCCACCTGCACTGCAGACTGGAAACCACATACAGATCCAAGAAACCCG
CAAAGAACCTCAAGATGCCCGGCGTCTATTTTATTGACAGGAGACTGGAAAGAATCAAGGAGGCCGACAA
TGAGACCTACGTCGAGCAGCACGAGGTGGCTGTGGCCAGATACTGCGACCTCCCTAGCAAACTGGGGCAC
AAACTTAATGGCATGGACGAGCTGTACAAGTCCGGACTCAGATCTCGAGCTCAAGCTTCGAATTCTGCAG
TCGACGGTACCGCGGGCCCGGGATCCACCGGATCTAGATAACTGATCATAATCAGCCATACCACATTTGT
AGAGGTTTTACTTGCTTTAAAAAACCTCCCACACCTCCCCCTGAACCTGAAACATAAAATGAATGCAATT
GTTGTTGTTAACTTGTTTATTGCAGCTTATAATGGTTACAAATAAAGCAATAGCATCACAAATTTCACAA
ATAAAGCATTTTTTTCACTGCATTCTAGTTGTGGTTTGTCCAAACTCATCAATGTATCTTAACGCGTAAA
TTGTAAGCGTTAATATTTTGTTAAAATTCGCGTTAAATTTTTGTTAAATCAGCTCATTTTTTAACCAATA
GGCCGAAATCGGCAAAATCCCTTATAAATCAAAAGAATAGACCGAGATAGGGT
[37 nt withheld, positions 1804-1840]
AAAGAACGTGGACTCCAACGTCAAAGG
[49 nt withheld, positions 1868-1916]
T
[91 nt withheld, positions 1918-2008]
G
[124 nt withheld, positions 2010-2133]
CAGGTGGCACTTTTCGGGGAAATGTGCGCGGAACCCCTATTTGTTTATTTTTCTAAATACATTCAAATAT
GTATCCGCTCATGAGACAATAACCCTGATAAATGCTTCAATAATATTGAAAAAGGAAGAGTCCTGAGGCG
GAAAGAACCAGCTGTGGAATGTGTGTCAGTTAGGGTGTGGAAAGTCCCCAGGCTCCCCAGCAGGCAGAAG
TATGCAAAGCATGCATCTCAATTAGTCAGCAACCAGGTGTGGAAAGTCCCCAGGCTCCCCAGCAGGCAGA
AGTATGCAAAGCATGCATCTCAATTAGTCAGCAACCATAGTCCCGCCCCTAACTCCGCCCATCCCGCCCC
TAACTCCGCCCAGTTCCGCCCATTCTCCGCCCCATGGCTGACTAATTTTTTTTATTTATGCAGAGGCCGA
GGCCGCCTCGGCCTCTGAGCTATTCCAGAAGTAGTGAGGAGGCTTTTTTGGAGGCCTAGGCTTTTGCAAA
GATCGATCAAGAGACAGGATGAGGATCGTTTCGCATGATTGAACAAGATGGATTGCACGCAGGTTCTCCG
GCCGCTTGGGTGGAGAGGCTATTCGGCTATGACTGGGCACAACAGACAATCGGCTGCTCTGATGCCGCCG
TGTTCCGGCTGTCAGCGCAGGGGCGCCCGGTTCTTTTTGTCAAGACCGACCTGTCCGGTGCCCTGAATGA
ACTGCAAGACGAGGCAGCGCGGCTATCGTGGCTGGCCACGACGGGCGTTCCTTGCGCAGCTGTGCTCGAC
GTTGTCACTGAAGCGGGAAGGGACTGGCTGCTATTGGGCGAAGTGCCGGGGCAGGATCTCCTGTCATCTC
ACCTTGCTCCTGCCGAGAAAGTATCCATCATGGCTGATGCAATGCGGCGGCTGCATACGCTTGATCCGGC
TACCTGCCCATTCGACCACCAAGCGAAACATCGCATCGAGCGAGCACGTACTCGGATGGAAGCCGGTCTT
GTCGATCAGGATGATCTGGACGAAGAGCATCAGGGGCTCGCGCCAGCCGAACTGTTCGCCAGGCTCAAGG
CGAGCATGCCCGACGGCGAGGATCTCGTCGTGACCCATGGCGATGCCTGCTTGCCGAATATCATGGTGGA
AAATGGCCGCTTTTCTGGATTCATCGACTGTGGCCGGCTGGGTGTGGCGGACCGCTATCAGGACATAGCG
TTGGCTACCCGTGATATTGCTGAAGAGCTTGGCGGCGAATGGGCTGACCGCTTCCTCGTGCTTTACGGTA
TCGCCGCTCCCGATTCGCAGCGCATCGCCTTCTATCGCCTTCTTGACGAGTTCTTCTGAGCGGGACTCTG
GGGTTCGAAATGACCGACCAAGCGACGCCCAACCTGCCATCACGAGATTTCGATTCCACCGCCGCCTTCT
ATGAAAGGTTGGGCTTCGGAATCGTTTTCCGGGACGCCGGCTGGATGATCCTCCAGCGCGGGGATCTCAT
GCTGGAGTTCTTCGCCCACCCTAGGGGGAGGCTAACTGAAACACGGAAGGAGACAATACCGGAAGGAACC
CGCGCTATGACGGCAATAAAAAGACAGAATAAAACGCACGGTGTTGGGTCGTTTGTTCATAAACGCGGGG
TTCGGTCCCAGGGCTGGCACTCTGTCGATACCCCACCGAGACCCCATTGGGGCCAATACGCCCGCGTTTC
TTCCTTTTCCCCACCCCACCCCCCAAGTTCGGGTGAAGGCCCAGGGCTCGCAGCCAACGTCGGGGCGGCA
GGCCCTGCCATAGCCTCAGGTTACTCATATATACTTTAGATTGATTTAAAACTTCATTTTTAATTTAAAA
GGATCTAGGTGAAGATCCTTTTTGATAATCTCATGACCAAAATCCCTTAACGTGAGTTTTCGTTCCACTG
AGCGTCAGACCCCGTAGAAAAGATCAAAGGATCTTCTTGAGATCCTTTTTTTCTGCGCGTAATCTGCTGC
TTGCAAACAAAAAAACCACCGCTACCAGCGGTGGTTTGTTTGCCGGATCAAGAGCTACCAACTCTTTTTC
CGAAGGTAACTGGCTTCAGCAGAGCGCAGATACCAAATACTGTTCTTCTAGTGTAGCCGTAGTTAGGCCA
CCACTTCAAGAACTCTGTAGCACCGCCTACATACCTCGCTCTGCTAATCCTGTTACCAGTGGCTGCTGCC
AGTGGCGATAAGTCGTGTCTTACCGGGTTGGACTCAAGACGATAGTTACCGGATAAGGCGCAGCGGTCGG
GCTGAACGGGGGGTTCGTGCACACAGCCCAGCTTGGAGCGAACGACCTACACCGAACTGAGATACCTACA
GCGTGAGCTATGAGAAAGCGCCACGCTTCCCGAAGGGAGAAAGGCGGACAGGTATCCGGTAAGCGGCAGG
GTCGGAACAGGAGAGCGCACGAGGGAGCTTCCAGGGGGAAACGCCTGGTATCTTTATAGTCCTGTCGGGT
TTCGCCACCTCTGACTTGAGCGTCGATTTTTGTGATGCTCGTCAGGGGGGCGGAGCCTATGGAAAAACGC
CAGCAACGCGGCCTTTTTACGGTTCCTGGCCTTTTGCTGGCCTTTTGCTCACATGTTCTTTCCTGCGTTA
TCCCCTGATTCTGTGGATAACCG
