>Addgene plasmid #54835 | mMaroon-C1 | depositor partial sequence | sequence record 85224 | insert sequence
TCCGCTAGCGCTACCGGTCGCCACCATGGTGAGCAAGGGCGAGGAGCTGATCAAGGAGAACATGCACACC
AAGCTGTACCTGACAGGCACCGTGAACAACCACTACTTCGAATGCACCGCCGAAGGGGAGGGCAAGCCCT
ACGAGGGCACCCAGACCAACAGGATCAAGGTGGTGCGCGGAGGCCCCCTGCCGTTCGCATTCGACATCCT
GGCCCCCTGCTTTATGTACGGGAGCAAGACCTTCATTAACCATCCACCTGACATTCCCGATTATTTTAAG
CAGTCCTTCCCTGAGGGCTTCACATGGGAGAGAACCACCGTTTACGAAGACGGGGGCACACTCACTGCTA
CACAGGACACCAGCCTCCAGGACGGCTGCCTGATCTACAACGTCCAAGTCAGAGGGGAGAACTTCCCATC
CAACGGCCCTGTGATGCAGAAGAAAACACTCGGCTGGGAGGCCAGTACCGAGACCCTGTACCCCGCTGAC
GGCAGCCTGGAAGGCAGACTGGACTGGGCCCTGAAGCTCGTGGGCGGGGGCCACCTGCACTGCAGACTGG
AAACCACATACAGATCCAAGAAACCCGCAAAGAACCTCAAGATGCCCGGCGTCTATTTTATTGACAGGAG
ACTGGAAAGAATCAAGGAGGCCGACAATGAGACCTACGTCGAGCAGCACGAGGTGGCTGTGGCCAGATAC
TGCGACCTCCCTAGCAAACTGGGGCACAAACTTAATGGCATGGACGAGCTGTACAAGTCCGGACTCAGAT
CTCGAGCTCAAGCTTCGAATTCTGCAGTCGACGGTACCGCGGGCCCGGGATCCACCGGATCTAGATAACT
GATCATAATCAGCCATACCACATTTGTAGAGGTTTTACTTGCTTTAAAAAACCTCCCACACCTCCCCCTG
AACCTGAAACA
