>Addgene plasmid #54835 | mMaroon-C1 | addgene partial sequence | sequence record 91163 | CMV-F 5'-CGCAAATGGGCGGTAGGCGTG-3'
CCGCTAGCGCTACCGGTCGCCACCATGGTGAGCAAGGGCGAGGAGCTGATCAAGGAGAACATGCACACCA
AGCTGTACCTGACAGGCACCGTGAACAACCACTACTTCGAATGCACCGCCGAAGGGGAGGGCAAGCCCTA
CGAGGGCACCCAGACCAACAGGATCAAGGTGGTGCGCGGAGGCCCCCTGCCGTTCGCATTCGACATCCTG
GCCCCCTGCTTTATGTACGGGAGCAAGACCTTCATTAACCATCCACCTGACATTCCCGATTATTTTAAGC
AGTCCTTCCCTGAGGGCTTCACATGGGAGAGAACCACCGTTTACGAAGACGGGGGCACACTCACTGCTAC
ACAGGACACCAGCCTCCAGGACGGCTGCCTGATCTACAACGTCCAAGTCAGAGGGGAGAACTTCCCATCC
AACGGCCCTGTGATGCAGAAGAAAACACTCGGCTGGGAGGCCAGTACCGAGACCCTGTACCCCGCTGACG
GCAGCCTGGAAGGCAGACTGGACTGGGCCCTGAAGCTCGTGGGCGGGGGCCACCTGCACTGCAGACTGGA
AACCACATAC
